Addgene plasmid #43886: MLM3587
Purpose: Activation Domain: VP64; RVD of C-terminal 0.5 TALE repeat: NN (binds G)
Depositing lab: Keith Joung. Depositing organization: Massachusetts General Hospital. Publication: Robust, synergistic regulation of human gene expression using TALE activators. Maeder ML, Linder SJ, Reyon D, Angstman JF, Fu Y, Sander JD, Joung JK. Nat Methods. 2013 Feb 10. doi: 10.1038/nmeth.2366. PubMed 23396285.
Backbone
  Vector backbone: unknown
  Backbone manufacturer: Joung lab
  Vector type: TALE Transcriptional Activator Expression Vector
Growth in bacteria
  Bacterial resistance: Ampicillin, 100 μg/mL
  Growth temperature: 37°C
  Growth strain: XL1 Blue
  Copy number: Unknown
Gene/Insert
  Gene/Insert name: TALE-activator VP64 Backbone (alt name: RVD of C-terminal 0.5 TALE repeat: NN (binds G))
  Promoter: EF1alpha
  Cloning method: Unknown
  Sequencing primers: 5′ OMM718 (5’-ATGACGCAGTTCGGGATGAG-3’); 3′ OSQT38 (5’-TTCGGGAATACGGCGATTG-3’)
Terms and licenses: Academic/Nonprofit Terms; Industry Terms: Not Available to Industry
Depositor comments: Location of plasmid features: EF1a = 922-2106 start codon - 2119-2121 NLS = 2122-2165 N-term =2166-2577 0.5 domain = 2592-2658 C-term = 2665-2949 VP64 = 2956-3122 pA = 3125-3244
How to cite: MLM3587 was a gift from Keith Joung (Addgene plasmid # 43886 ; http://n2t.net/addgene:43886 ; RRID:Addgene_43886)
