[The description below was written by a language model from this plasmid's Addgene catalogue record and pLannotate feature annotations shown in this document.]
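Description:
MLM3587 is a 6.1 kb mammalian expression plasmid that serves as a recipient backbone for building TALE transcriptional activators. The parent vector is recorded only as an in-house backbone. In E. coli it is maintained through a high-copy ColE1/pUC-type origin and selected with ampicillin via the bla gene and its promoter. Remnants of lac regulatory elements and a pBR322 bom fragment are also annotated.

The payload is an open reading frame driven by the strong constitutive human EF-1α promoter. According to the depositor's feature map, it starts with a nuclear localization signal and continues with the TALE N-terminal region. Next come a C-terminal half repeat (the "0.5" repeat), the TALE C-terminal region and a VP64 activation domain, which is four copies of the minimal herpes simplex VP16 activation motif. An SV40 polyadenylation signal terminates the unit. The automated annotation recognises the TALE-derived portions as fragments of the Xanthomonas effectors AvrXa10 and AvrBs3. In this version the half repeat carries the NN repeat-variable diresidue, which specifies G as the final base of the target site. No full repeat array is present in the map, which fits the "backbone" designation. A custom array of DNA-binding repeats would presumably be inserted between the N-terminal segment and the half repeat, although the record gives no cloning method.

Downstream, an SV40 enhancer/early promoter drives a puromycin N-acetyltransferase gene, followed by an annotated V5 tag sequence and a bGH polyadenylation signal, so transfected mammalian cells could be selected with puromycin. The completed constructs are intended for targeted upregulation of endogenous human genes, alone or in synergistic combinations.
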