Features (pLannotate 1.2.2; 19 found; start..end, strand, type, name):
    569..673     -  promoter       AmpR promoter: bla
    744..788     -  misc_feature   bom (fragment): basis of mobility region from pBR322
    927..2105    +  promoter       EF-1α promoter: strong constitutive promoter for human elongation factor EF-1α
   2170..2670    +  CDS            avrXa10 (fragment): AVX10_XANOO - Experimental evidence at protein level: Swiss-Prot protein existence level 1. Avirulence protein. Induces the hypersensitive response (HR)in rice plants carrying the resistance gene Xa10. Activity depends on the presence of the core repeat domains; replacement with repeat domains from other proteins (AvrBs3 of X.euvesicatoria (AC P14727) or AvrXa7 of this organism) does not elicit the HR. Probably acts as a transcription factor in its host plant (rice) to induce plant resistance or disease. From Xanthomonas oryzae pv. oryzae.
   2665..2949    +  CDS            avrBs3 (fragment): AVRB3_XANEU - Experimental evidence at protein level: Swiss-Prot protein existence level 1. Avirulence protein. Acts as a transcription factor in C.annuum plants. In susceptible plants lacking the Bs3 resistance gene induces expression of a number of genes, including genes homologous to a family of auxin-induced genes, alpha-expansin genes, pectate lyase, anthocyanidin glucoside rhamnosyl transferase and at least one transcription factor, UPA20. Their expression leads to plant hypertrophy in mesophyll cells, probably mainly mediated by UPA20 (PubMed:17962565). In resistant plants induces the h
   2971..3120    +  CDS            VP64: tetrameric repeat of the minimal activation domain of herpes simplex virus VP16 (Beerli et al., 1998)
   3128..3246    +  polyA_signal   SV40 poly(A) signal: SV40 polyadenylation signal
   3277..3606    +  promoter       SV40 promoter: SV40 enhancer and early promoter
   3616..4215    +  CDS            PuroR: puromycin N-acetyltransferase; pac from Streptomyces; confers resistance to puromycin
   4277..4318    +  CDS            V5 tag: epitope tag from simian virus 5
   4374..4581    +  polyA_signal   bGH poly(A) signal: bovine growth hormone polyadenylation signal
   4602..4623    +  promoter       SV40 promoter (fragment): SV40 enhancer and early promoter
   4628..4644    +  misc_feature   MCS (fragment): pBluescript multiple cloning site
   4693..4709    -  protein_bind   lac operator: The lac repressor binds to the lac operator to inhibit transcription in E. coli. This inhibition can be relieved by adding lactose or isopropyl-β-D-thiogalactopyranoside (IPTG). lac repressor encoded by lacI
   4717..4747    -  promoter       lac promoter: promoter for the E. coli lac operon
   4762..4783    -  protein_bind   CAP binding site: CAP binding activates transcription in the presence of cAMP. E. coli catabolite activator protein
   4796..4888    -  CDS            lacI (fragment): lac repressor; lacI; The lac repressor binds to the lac operator to inhibit transcription in E. coli. This inhibition can be relieved by adding lactose or isopropyl-β-D-thiogalactopyranoside (IPTG).
   5071..5659    -  rep_origin     ori: high-copy-number ColE1/pMB1/pBR322/pUC origin of replication
   5830..568     -  CDS            AmpR (across the origin): β-lactamase; bla; confers resistance to ampicillin, carbenicillin, and related antibiotics
>Addgene plasmid #43886 | MLM3587 | depositor full sequence | sequence record 59233 | MLM3587 sequence 6122 bps
TGCGCAACGTTGTTGCCATTGCTACAGGCATCGTGGTGTCACGCTCGTCGTTTGGTATGGCTTCATTCAG
CTCCGGTTCCCAACGATCAAGGCGAGTTACATGATCCCCCATGTTGTGCAAAAAAGCGGTTAGCTCCTTC
GGTCCTCCGATCGTTGTCAGAAGTAAGTTGGCCGCAGTGTTATCACTCATGGTTATGGCAGCACTGCATA
ATTCTCTTACTGTCATGCCATCCGTAAGATGCTTTTCTGTGACTGGTGAGTACTCAACCAAGTCATTCTG
AGAATAGTGTATGCGGCGACCGAGTTGCTCTTGCCCGGCGTCAATACGGGATAATACCGCGCCACATAGC
AGAACTTTAAAAGTGCTCATCATTGGAAAACGTTCTTCGGGGCGAAAACTCTCAAGGATCTTACCGCTGT
TGAGATCCAGTTCGATGTAACCCACTCGTGCACCCAACTGATCTTCAGCATCTTTTACTTTCACCAGCGT
TTCTGGGTGAGCAAAAACAGGAAGGCAAAATGCCGCAAAAAAGGGAATAAGGGCGACACGGAAATGTTGA
ATACTCATACTCTTCCTTTTTCAATATTATTGAAGCATTTATCAGGGTTATTGTCTCATGAGCGGATACA
TATTTGAATGTATTTAGAAAAATAAACAAATAGGGGTTCCGCGCACATTTCCCCGAAAAGTGCCACCTGA
CGTCGACGGATCGGGAGATCGATCTCCCGATCCCCTAGGGTCGACTCTCAGTACAATCTGCTCTGATGCC
GCATAGTTAAGCCAGTATCTGCTCCCTGCTTGTGTGTTGGAGGTCGCTGAGTAGTGCGCGAGCAAAATTT
AAGCTACAACAAGGCAAGGCTTGACCGACAATTGCATGAAGAATCTGCTTAGGGTTAGGCGTTTTGCGCT
GCTTCGCTAGTCGTGAGGCTCCGGTGCCCGTCAGTGGGCAGAGCGCACATCGCCCACAGTCCCCGAGAAG
TTGGGGGGAGGGGTCGGCAATTGAACCGGTGCCTAGAGAAGGTGGCGCGGGGTAAACTGGGAAAGTGATG
TCGTGTACTGGCTCCGCCTTTTTCCCGAGGGTGGGGGAGAACCGTATATAAGTGCAGTAGTCGCCGTGAA
CGTTCTTTTTCGCAACGGGTTTGCCGCCAGAACACAGGTAAGTGCCGTGTGTGGTTCCCGCGGGCCTGGC
CTCTTTACGGGTTATGGCCCTTGCGTGCCTTGAATTACTTCCACCTGGCTGCAGTACGTGATTCTTGATC
CCGAGCTTCGGGTTGGAAGTGGGTGGGAGAGTTCGAGGCCTTGCGCTTAAGGAGCCCCTTCGCCTCGTGC
TTGAGTTGAGGCCTGGCCTGGGCGCTGGGGCCGCCGCGTGCGAATCTGGTGGCACCTTCGCGCCTGTCTC
GCTGCTTTCGATAAGTCTCTAGCCATTTAAAATTTTTGATGACCTGCTGCGACGCTTTTTTTCTGGCAAG
ATAGTCTTGTAAATGCGGGCCAAGATCTGCACACTGGTATTTCGGTTTTTGGGGCCGCGGGCGGCGACGG
GGCCCGTGCGTCCCAGCGCACATGTTCGGCGAGGCGGGGCCTGCGAGCGCGGCCACCGAGAATCGGACGG
GGGTAGTCTCAAGCTGGCCGGCCTGCTCTGGTGCCTGGCCTCGCGCCGCCGTGTATCGCCCCGCCCTGGG
CGGCAAGGCTGGCCCGGTCGGCACCAGTTGCGTGAGCGGAAAGATGGCCGCTTCCCGGCCCTGCTGCAGG
GAGCTCAAAATGGAGGACGCGGCGCTCGGGAGAGCGGGCGGGTGAGTCACCCACACAAAGGAAAAGGGCC
TTTCCGTCCTCAGCCGTCGCTTCATGTGACTCCACGGAGTACCGGGCGCCGTCCAGGCACCTCGATTAGT
TCTCGAGCTTTTGGAGTACGTCGTCTTTAGGTTGGGGGGAGGGGTTTTATGCGATGGAGTTTCCCCACAC
TGAGTGGGTGGAGACTGAAGTTAGGCCAGCTTGGCACTTGATGTAATTCTCCTTGGAATTTGCCCTTTTT
GAGTTTGGATCTTGGTTCATTCTCAAGCCTCAGACAGTGGTTCAAAGTTTTTTTCTTCCATTTCAGGTGT
CGTGAAGCGGCCGCCACCATGGCCCCCAAGAAGAAGAGGAAGGTGGGCATTCACCGCGGGGTACCTATGG
TGGACTTGAGGACACTCGGTTATTCGCAACAGCAACAGGAGAAAATCAAGCCTAAGGTCAGGAGCACCGT
CGCGCAACACCACGAGGCGCTTGTGGGGCATGGCTTCACTCATGCGCATATTGTCGCGCTTTCACAGCAC
CCTGCGGCGCTTGGGACGGTGGCTGTCAAATACCAAGATATGATTGCGGCCCTGCCCGAAGCCACGCACG
AGGCAATTGTAGGGGTCGGTAAACAGTGGTCGGGAGCGCGAGCACTTGAGGCGCTGCTGACTGTGGCGGG
TGAGCTTAGGGGGCCTCCGCTCCAGCTCGACACCGGGCAGCTGCTGAAGATCGCGAAGAGAGGGGGAGTA
ACAGCGGTAGAGGCAGTGCACGCCTGGCGCAATGCGCTCACCGGGGCCCCCTTGAACAGAGACGATCTAG
AGCTAGACGTCTCGCTGACACCCGAACAGGTGGTCGCCATTGCTAATAATAACGGAGGACGGCCAGCCTT
GGAGAGCATTGTGGCCCAGCTGTCCAGGCCGGACCCTGCCCTGGCCGCGTTAACCAACGACCACCTCGTC
GCCTTGGCCTGCCTCGGCGGACGTCCTGCGCTGGATGCAGTGAAAAAGGGATTGCCGCACGCGCCGGCCT
TGATCAAAAGAACCAATCGCCGTATTCCCGAACGCACATCCCATCGCGTTGCCGACCACGCGCAAGTGGT
TCGCGTGCTGGGTTTTTTCCAGTGCCACTCCCACCCAGCGCAAGCATTTGATGACGCCATGACGCAGTTC
GGGATGAGCGGAGGAGGATCCGGGCGCGCCGACGCGCTGGACGATTTCGATCTCGACATGCTGGGTTCTG
ATGCCCTCGATGACTTTGACCTGGATATGTTGGGAAGCGACGCATTGGATGACTTTGATCTGGACATGCT
CGGCTCCGATGCTCTGGACGATTTCGATCTCGATATGTTATAATTAATTGTTTATTGCAGCTTATAATGG
TTACAAATAAAGCAATAGCATCACAAATTTCACAAATAAAGCATTTTTTTCACTGCATTCTAGTTGTGGT
TTGTCCAAACTCATCAATGTATCTTATGAATTCCGATTAAGTCGACCCTGTGGAATGTGTGTCAGTTAGG
GTGTGGAAAGTCCCCAGGCTCCCCAGCAGGCAGAAGTATGCAAAGCATGCATCTCAATTAGTCAGCAACC
AGGTGTGGAAAGTCCCCAGGCTCCCCAGCAGGCAGAAGTATGCAAAGCATGCATCTCAATTAGTCAGCAA
CCATAGTCCCGCCCCTAACTCCGCCCATCCCGCCCCTAACTCCGCCCAGTTCCGCCCATTCTCCGCCCCA
TGGCTGACTAATTTTTTTTATTTATGCAGAGGCCGAGGCCGCCTCGGCTTCTGAGCTATTCCAGAAGTAG
TGAGGAGGCTTTTTTGGAGGCCTAGGCTTTTGCAAAAAGCTTACCATGACCGAGTACAAGCCCACGGTGC
GCCTCGCCACCCGCGACGACGTCCCCAGGGCCGTACGCACCCTCGCCGCCGCGTTCGCCGACTACCCCGC
CACGCGCCACACCGTCGATCCGGACCGCCACATCGAGCGGGTCACCGAGCTGCAAGAACTCTTCCTCACG
CGCGTCGGGCTCGACATCGGCAAGGTGTGGGTCGCGGACGACGGCGCCGCGGTGGCGGTCTGGACCACGC
CGGAGAGCGTCGAAGCGGGGGCGGTGTTCGCCGAGATCGGCCCGCGCATGGCCGAGTTGAGCGGTTCCCG
GCTGGCCGCGCAGCAACAGATGGAAGGCCTCCTGGCGCCGCACCGGCCCAAGGAGCCCGCGTGGTTCCTG
GCCACCGTCGGCGTGTCGCCCGACCACCAGGGCAAGGGTCTGGGCAGCGCCGTCGTGCTCCCCGGAGTGG
AGGCGGCCGAGCGCGCCGGGGTGCCCGCCTTCCTGGAGACCTCCGCGCCCCGCAACCTCCCCTTCTACGA
GCGGCTCGGCTTCACCGTCACCGCCGACGTCGAGTGCCCGAAGGACCGCGCGACCTGGTGCATGACCCGC
AAGCCCGGTGCCTGACGCCCGCCCCACGACCCGCAGCGCCCGACCGAAAGGAGCGCACGACCCCATGCAT
CTCGAAGGTAAGCCTATCCCTAACCCTCTCCTCGGTCTCGATTCTACGCGTACCGGTCATCATCACCATC
ACCATTGAGTTTAAACCCGCTGATCAGCCTCGACTGTGCCTTCTAGTTGCCAGCCATCTGTTGTTTGCCC
CTCCCCCGTGCCTTCCTTGACCCTGGAAGGTGCCACTCCCACTGTCCTTTCCTAATAAAATGAGGAAATT
GCATCGCATTGTCTGAGTAGGTGTCATTCTATTCTGGGGGGTGGGGTGGGGCAGGACAGCAAGGGGGAGG
ATTGGGAAGACAATAGCAGGCATGCTGGGGATGCGGTGGGCTCCATGGCTTCTGAGGCGGAAAGAACCAG
CTGGGGCTCGATACCGTCGACCTCTAGCTAGAGCTTGGCGTAATCATGGTCATAGCTGTTTCCTGTGTGA
AATTGTTATCCGCTCACAATTCCACACAACATACGAGCCGGAAGCATAAAGTGTAAAGCCTAGGGTGCCT
AATGAGTGAGCTAACTCACATTAATTGCGTTGCGCTCACTGCCCGCTTTCCAGTCGGGAAACCTGTCGTG
CCAGCTGCATTAATGAATCGGCCAACGCGCGGGGAGAGGCGGTTTGCGTATTGGGCGCTCTTCCGCTTCC
TCGCTCACTGACTCGCTGCGCTCGGTCGTTCGGCTGCGGCGAGCGGTATCAGCTCACTCAAAGGCGGTAA
TACGGTTATCCACAGAATCAGGGGATAACGCAGGAAAGAACATGTGAGCAAAAGGCCAGCAAAAGGCCAG
GAACCGTAAAAAGGCCGCGTTGCTGGCGTTTTTCCATAGGCTCCGCCCCCCTGACGAGCATCACAAAAAT
CGACGCTCAAGTCAGAGGTGGCGAAACCCGACAGGACTATAAAGATACCAGGCGTTTCCCCCTGGAAGCT
CCCTCGTGCGCTCTCCTGTTCCGACCCTGCCGCTTACCGGATACCTGTCCGCCTTTCTCCCTTCGGGAAG
CGTGGCGCTTTCTCAATGCTCACGCTGTAGGTATCTCAGTTCGGTGTAGGTCGTTCGCTCCAAGCTGGGC
TGTGTGCACGAACCCCCCGTTCAGCCCGACCGCTGCGCCTTATCCGGTAACTATCGTCTTGAGTCCAACC
CGGTAAGACACGACTTATCGCCACTGGCAGCAGCCACTGGTAACAGGATTAGCAGAGCGAGGTATGTAGG
CGGTGCTACAGAGTTCTTGAAGTGGTGGCCTAACTACGGCTACACTAGAAGGACAGTATTTGGTATCTGC
GCTCTGCTGAAGCCAGTTACCTTCGGAAAAAGAGTTGGTAGCTCTTGATCCGGCAAACAAACCACCGCTG
GTAGCGGTGGTTTTTTTGTTTGCAAGCAGCAGATTACGCGCAGAAAAAAAGGATCTCAAGAAGATCCTTT
GATCTTTTCTACGGGGTCTGACGCTCAGTGGAACGAAAACTCACGTTAAGGGATTTTGGTCATGAGATTA
TCAAAAAGGATCTTCACCTAGATCCTTTTAAATTAAAAATGAAGTTTTAAATCAATCTAAAGTATATATG
AGTAAACTTGGTCTGACAGTTACCAATGCTTAATCAGTGAGGCACCTATCTCAGCGATCTGTCTATTTCG
TTCATCCATAGTTGCCTGACTCCCCGTCGTGTAGATAACTACGATACGGGAGGGCTTACCATCTGGCCCC
AGTGCTGCAATGATACCGCGAGACCCACGCTCACCGGCTCCAGATTTATCAGCAATAAACCAGCCAGCCG
GAAGGGCCGAGCGCAGAAGTGGTCCTGCAACTTTATCCGCCTCCATCCAGTCTATTAATTGTTGCCGGGA
AGCTAGAGTAAGTAGTTCGCCAGTTAATAGTT
