>Addgene plasmid #43886 | MLM3587 | addgene partial sequence | sequence record 60205 | EF1a-F 5'-TCAAGCCTCAGACAGTGGTTC-3'
TCGTGAAGCGGCCGCCACCATGGCCCCCAAGAAGAAGAGGAAGGTGGGCATTCACCGCGGGGTACCTATG
GTGGACTTGAGGACACTCGGTTATTCGCAACAGCAACAGGAGAAAATCAAGCCTAAGGTCAGGAGCACCG
TCGCGCAACACCACGAGGCGCTTGTGGGGCATGGCTTCACTCATGCGCATATTGTCGCGCTTTCACAGCA
CCCTGCGGCGCTTGGGACGGTGGCTGTCAAATACCAAGATATGATTGCGGCCCTGCCCGAAGCCACGCAC
GAGGCAATTGTAGGGGTCGGTAAACAGTGGTCGGGAGCGCGAGCACTTGAGGCGCTGCTGACTGTGGCGG
GTGAGCTTAGGGGGCCTCCGCTCCAGCTCGACACCGGGCAGCTGCTGAAGATCGCGAAGAGAGGGGGAGT
AACAGCGGTAGAGGCAGTGCACGCCTGGCGCAATGCGCTCACCGGGGCCCCCTTGAACAGAGACGATCTA
GAGCTAGACGTCTCGCTGACACCCGAACAGGTGGTCGCCATTGCTAATAATAACGGAGGACGGCCAGCCT
TGGAGAGCATTGTGGCCCAGCTGTCCAGGCCGGACCCTGCCCTGGCCGCGTTAACCAACGACCACCTCGT
CGCCTTGGCCTGCCTCGGCGGACGTCCTGCGCTGGATGCAGTGAAAAAGGGATTGCCGCACGCGCCGGCC
TTGATCAAAAGAACCAATCGCCGTATTCCCGAACGCACATCCCATCGCGTTGCCGACCACGCGCAAGTGG
TTCGCGTGCTGGGTTTTTTCCAGTGCCACTCCCACCCAGCGCAAGCATTTGATGACGCCATGACGCAGTT
CGGGATGAGCGGAG
