>Addgene plasmid #43886 | MLM3587 | addgene partial sequence | sequence record 60227 | pBabe3 5'-ACCCTAACTGACACACATTCC-3'
CATTGATGAGTTTGGACAAACCACAACTAGAATGCAGTGAAAAAAATGCTTTATTTGTGAAATTTGTGAT
GCTATTGCTTTATTTGTAACCATTATAAGCTGCAATAAACAATTAATTATAACATATCGAGATCGAAATC
GTCCAGAGCATCGGAGCCGAGCATGTCCAGATCAAAGTCATCCAATGCGTCGCTTCCCAACATATCCAGG
TCAAAGTCATCGAGGGCATCAGAACCCAGCATGTCGAGATCGAAATCGTCCAGCGCGTCGGCGCGCCCGG
ATCCTCCTCCGCTCATCCCGAACTGCGTCATGGCGTCATCAAATGCTTGCGCTGGGTGGGAGTGGCACTG
GAAAAAACCCAGCACGCGAACCACTTGCGCGTGGTCGGCAACGCGATGGGATGTGCGTTCGGGAATACGG
CGATTGGTTCTTTTGATCAAGGCCGGCGCGTGCGGCAATCCCTTTTTCACTGCATCCAGCGCAGGACGTC
CGCCGAGGCAGGCCAAGGCGACGAGGTGGTCGTTGGTTAACGCGGCCAGGGCAGGGTCCGGCCTGGACAG
CTGGGCCACAATGCTCTCCAAGGCTGGCCGTCCTCCGTTATTATTAGCAATGGCGACCACCTGTTCGGGT
GTCAGCGAGACGTCTAGCTCTAGATCGTCTCTGTTCAAGGGGGCCCCGGTGAGCGCATTGCGCCAGGCGT
GCACTGCCTCTACCGCTGTTACTCCCCCTCTCTTCGCGATCTTCAGCAGCTGCCCGGTGTCGAGCTGGA
